Addgene plasmid #140755: Lapronic/pRSETB
Purpose: FRET-Based Genetically Encoded Nanosensor for Lactate/Pyruvate Ratio
Depositing lab: Luis Felipe Barros. Depositing organization: Centro de Estudios Cientificos. Publication: Imaging of the Lactate/Pyruvate Ratio Using a Genetically Encoded FRET Indicator. Galaz A, Cortes-Molina F, Arce-Molina R, Romero-Gomez I, Mardones GA, Barros LF, San Martin A. Anal Chem. 2020 Jun 29. doi: 10.1021/acs.analchem.0c01741. PubMed 32600029.
Backbone
  Vector backbone: pRSETB
  Backbone size w/o insert (bp): 2846
  Total vector size (bp): 4932
  Vector type: Bacterial Expression
Growth in bacteria
  Bacterial resistance: Ampicillin, 100 μg/mL
  Growth temperature: 37°C
  Growth strain: DH5alpha
  Copy number: High Copy
Gene/Insert
  Gene/Insert name: Lapronic (Lactate/PYRuvate Ratio Optical Nano-Indicator from CECs)
  Species: Synthetic
  Insert size (bp): 2076
  Promoter: T7
  Cloning method: Restriction Enzyme; 5′ cloning site BamHI (not destroyed); 3′ cloning site HindIII (not destroyed)
  Sequencing primers: 5′ T7 Promoter; 3′ T7 Terminator
Terms and licenses: Academic/Nonprofit Terms; Industry Terms: Not Available to Industry
How to cite: Lapronic/pRSETB was a gift from Luis Felipe Barros (Addgene plasmid # 140755 ; http://n2t.net/addgene:140755 ; RRID:Addgene_140755)
