[The description below was written by a language model from this plasmid's Addgene catalogue record and pLannotate feature annotations shown in this document.]
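Description:
Lapronic/pRSETB is a 4,932 bp bacterial expression plasmid built on the pRSETB backbone. It carries a synthetic, genetically encoded FRET nanosensor that reports the lactate/pyruvate ratio. The plasmid replicates at high copy in E. coli from a ColE1/pUC-type origin and is selected with ampicillin through the AmpR (β-lactamase) cassette. An f1 origin is also present, which would allow single-stranded DNA production. Short lacZα and lacI matches in the annotation appear to be backbone remnants rather than functional genes.

The roughly 2.1 kb sensor insert was cloned between BamHI and HindIII sites, both retained. It sits downstream of a T7 promoter and the phage T7 gene 10 ribosome binding site, with a T7 terminator after it, so expression depends on a host that supplies T7 RNA polymerase. The vector contributes an N-terminal leader in frame with the sensor. This leader includes a His-tag region (annotated as a capTEV fragment), the T7 gene 10 leader, and the Xpress epitope with its enterokinase cleavage site, and it is useful for affinity purification and detection.

The sensor itself begins with the cyan fluorescent protein mTFP1, followed by a fragment of the Bacillus subtilis transcriptional regulator LutR, a lactate-responsive repressor that presumably serves as the ligand-sensing module. Next come two Venus-derived segments, annotated as a C-terminal fragment followed by an N-terminal fragment. That order is consistent with a circularly permuted Venus acting as the FRET partner, although the record does not say so explicitly. The short attB2 match between LutR and Venus probably reflects linker sequence. The construct is suited to producing recombinant sensor protein in bacteria for purification and in vitro characterisation.
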