Features (pLannotate 1.2.2; 18 found; start..end, strand, type, name):
      1..19      +  promoter       T7 promoter: promoter for bacteriophage T7 RNA polymerase
     51..73      +  RBS            RBS: efficient ribosome binding site from bacteriophage T7 gene 10 (Olins and Rangwala, 1989)
     93..113     +  CDS            capTEV™ (fragment): composite tag for in vivo biotinylation, TEV protease cleavage, and 6xHis tagging
    114..146     +  CDS            T7 tag (gene 10 leader): leader peptide from bacteriophage T7 gene 10 promotes efficient translation in E. coli
    150..173     +  CDS            Xpress™ tag: Xpress™ epitope tag, including an enterokinase recognition and cleavage site
    183..890     +  CDS            mTFP1: mTFP1 is a basic (constitutively fluorescent) cyan fluorescent protein published in 2006, derived from Clavularia sp.. It has low acid sensitivity.
    903..1442    +  CDS            lutR (fragment): LUTR_BACSU - Also known as yvfI. Experimental evidence at protein level: Swiss-Prot protein existence level 1. Negatively regulates the transcription of the lutABC operon, which is required for L-lactate utilization. LutR activity is regulated by lactate, since presence of L-lactate, that probably binds to LutR, leads to derepression of the operon. Also appears to be essential for bacilysin biosynthesis. From Bacillus subtilis (strain 168).
   1480..1504    -  protein_bind   attB2: mutant version of attB; recombination site for the Gateway® BP reaction BP Clonase™
   1523..1721    +  CDS            VC155 (fragment): C-terminal fragment of mVenus for use in bimolecular fluorescence complementation (BiFC) (Kodama and Hu, 2010)
   1737..2255    +  CDS            VN173: N-terminal fragment of mVenus for use in bimolecular fluorescence complementation (BiFC) (Kodama and Hu, 2010)
   2271..2320    +  CDS            SET1 (fragment): solubility-enhancement tag derived from T7 phage gene 10B
   2328..2375    +  terminator     T7 terminator: transcription terminator for bacteriophage T7 RNA polymerase
   2401..2467    +  CDS            lacZα (fragment): LacZα fragment of β-galactosidase; lacZ fragment
   2472..2900    +  rep_origin     f1 ori (sequence partly withheld): f1 bacteriophage origin of replication; arrow indicates direction of (+) strand synthesis
   2953..3057    +  promoter       AmpR promoter: bla
   3058..3918    +  CDS            AmpR: β-lactamase; bla; confers resistance to ampicillin, carbenicillin, and related antibiotics
   4089..4677    +  rep_origin     ori: high-copy-number ColE1/pMB1/pBR322/pUC origin of replication
   4860..4913    +  CDS            lacI (fragment): lac repressor; lacI; The lac repressor binds to the lac operator to inhibit transcription in E. coli. This inhibition can be relieved by adding lactose or isopropyl-β-D-thiogalactopyranoside (IPTG).
>Addgene plasmid #140755 | Lapronic/pRSETB | addgene full sequence | sequence record 296409 | Addgene NGS Result
TAATACGACTCACTATAGGGAGACCACAACGGTTTCCCTCTAGAAATAATTTTGTTTAACTTTAAGAAGG
AGATATACATATGCGGGGTTCTCATCATCATCATCATCATGGTATGGCTAGCATGACTGGTGGACAGCAA
ATGGGTCGGGATCTGTACGACGATGACGATAAGGATCCGAACATGGTGAGCAAGGGCGAGGAGACCACAA
TGGGCGTAATCAAGCCCGACATGAAGATCAAGCTGAAGATGGAGGGCAACGTGAATGGCCACGCCTTCGT
GATCGAGGGCGAGGGCGAGGGCAAGCCCTACGACGGCACCAACACCATCAACCTGGAGGTGAAGGAGGGA
GCCCCCCTGCCCTTCTCCTACGACATTCTGACCACCGCGTTCGCCTACGGCAACAGGGCCTTCACCAAGT
ACCCCGACGACATCCCCAACTACTTCAAGCAGTCCTTCCCCGAGGGCTACTCTTGGGAGCGCACCATGAC
CTTCGAGGACAAGGGCATCGTGAAGGTGAAGTCCGACATCTCCATGGAGGAGGACTCCTTCATCTACGAG
ATACACCTCAAGGGCGAGAACTTCCCCCCCAACGGCCCCGTGATGCAGAAGAAGACCACCGGCTGGGACG
CCTCCACCGAGAGGATGTACGTGCGCGACGGCGTGCTGAAGGGCGACGTCAAGCACAAGCTGCTGCTGGA
GGGCGGCGGCCACCACCGCGTTGACTTCAAGACCATCTACAGGGCCAAGAAGGCGGTGAAGCTGCCCGAC
TATCACTTTGTGGACCACCGCATCGAGATCCTGAACCACGACAAGGACTACAACAAGGTGACCGTTTACG
AGAGCGCCGTGGCCCGCAACTCCACCGACGGCATGGACGAGCTGTACAAGAGATCTGGTACCATGGGGAT
GGTCGAAATGAAGCAGGGGGAAGGGACGTATGTGAAAAGGTTTGAGCCTGAGCAAATTTCCATCCCCCTT
TCGGCTGCACTTTTGATGAAAAAGAAAGATGTCGCTGAACTGCTCGAAGTCCGTAAAATACTTGAAATCG
GGGCAGTTTCCAGTGCGGCTCAAAAACGCACGGAGGATGATCTCGGACGCATGCAGGAAGCACTTGAGGA
TATGAAGCTGGCGGACGGGAACGGCGAACTTGGCGAAAAAGCCGACCTCGCGTTTCACCTTGCGCTTGCC
GGCGCTTCGCAGAACGATCTGCTGAAAGGCTTGATGAATCATGTGTCATCTCTCTTAATTGAGACGATGA
GGGAGACGCGCAAAATTTGGCTGTTCTCGAAGAATACAACTGTTAAGCGCCTTTATGAGGAACACGAAGC
CATCTATCAGGCTGTGAAGGAAAAAGACGGCCAAAAAGCGGAGCAAGCGATGCACAATCATCTGACAAAT
GTGGAAAATGTGCTGGCCTCATATTTTGAAGAAACGAAACAAGCCGACGAGCCGGCTATTCTTAAGAAGG
GCGAATTCGACCCAGCTTTCTTGTACAAAGTGGTGCTTAAGAGATCTACCATGGACGGCAGCGTGCAGCT
CGCCGACCACTACCAGCAGAACACCCCCATCGGCGACGGCCCCGTGCTGCTGCCCGACAACCACTACCTG
AGCTACCAGTCCGCCCTGAGCAAAGACCCCAACGAGAAGCGCGATCACATGGTCCTGCTGGAGTTCGTGA
CCGCCGCCGGGATCACTCTCGGCATGGACGAGCTGTACAAGGGTGGCAGCGGTGGCATGGTGAGCAAGGG
CGAGGAGCTGTTCACCGGGGTGGTGCCCATCCTGGTCGAGCTGGACGGCGACGTAAACGGCCACAAGTTC
AGCGTGTCCGGCGAGGGCGAGGGCGATGCCACCTACGGCAAGCTGACCCTGAAGCTGATCTGCACCACCG
GCAAGCTGCCCGTGCCCTGGCCCACCCTCGTGACCACCCTGGGCTACGGCCTGCAGTGCTTCGCCCGCTA
CCCCGACCACATGAAGCAGCACGACTTCTTCAAGTCCGCCATGCCCGAAGGCTACGTCCAGGAGCGCACC
ATCTTCTTCAAGGACGACGGCAACTACAAGACCCGCGCCGAGGTGAAGTTCGAGGGCGACACCCTGGTGA
ACCGCATCGAGCTGAAGGGCATCGACTTCAAGGAGGACGGCAACATCCTGGGGCACAAGCTGGAGTACAA
CTACAACAGCCACAACGTCTATATCACCGCCGACAAGCAGAAGAACGGCATCAAGGCCAACTTCAAGATC
CGCCACAACATCGAGTAAAAGCTTGATCCGGCTGCTAACAAAGCCCGAAAGGAAGCTGAGTTGGCTGCTG
CCACCGCTGAGCAATAACTAGCATAACCCCTTGGGGCCTCTAAACGGGTCTTGAGGGGTTTTTTGCTGAA
AGGAGGAACTATATCCGGATCTGGCGTAATAGCGAAGAGGCCCGCACCGATCGCCCTTCCCAACAGTTGC
GCAGCCTGAATGGCGAATGGG
[124 nt withheld, positions 2472-2595]
C
[91 nt withheld, positions 2597-2687]
A
[49 nt withheld, positions 2689-2737]
CCTTTGACGTTGGAGTCCACGTTCTTT
[37 nt withheld, positions 2765-2801]
ACCCTATCTCGGTCTATTCTTTTGATTTATAAGGGATTTTGCCGATTTCGGCCTATTGGTTAAAAAATGA
GCTGATTTAACAAAAATTTAACGCGAATTTTAACAAAATATTAACGCTTACAATTTAGGTGGCACTTTTC
GGGGAAATGTGCGCGGAACCCCTATTTGTTTATTTTTCTAAATACATTCAAATATGTATCCGCTCATGAG
ACAATAACCCTGATAAATGCTTCAATAATATTGAAAAAGGAAGAGTATGAGTATTCAACATTTCCGTGTC
GCCCTTATTCCCTTTTTTGCGGCATTTTGCCTTCCTGTTTTTGCTCACCCAGAAACGCTGGTGAAAGTAA
AAGATGCTGAAGATCAGTTGGGTGCACGAGTGGGTTACATCGAACTGGATCTCAACAGCGGTAAGATCCT
TGAGAGTTTTCGCCCCGAAGAACGTTTTCCAATGATGAGCACTTTTAAAGTTCTGCTATGTGGCGCGGTA
TTATCCCGTATTGACGCCGGGCAAGAGCAACTCGGTCGCCGCATACACTATTCTCAGAATGACTTGGTTG
AGTACTCACCAGTCACAGAAAAGCATCTTACGGATGGCATGACAGTAAGAGAATTATGCAGTGCTGCCAT
AACCATGAGTGATAACACTGCGGCCAACTTACTTCTGACAACGATCGGAGGACCGAAGGAGCTAACCGCT
TTTTTGCACAACATGGGGGATCATGTAACTCGCCTTGATCGTTGGGAACCGGAGCTGAATGAAGCCATAC
CAAACGACGAGCGTGACACCACGATGCCTGTAGCAATGGCAACAACGTTGCGCAAACTATTAACTGGCGA
ACTACTTACTCTAGCTTCCCGGCAACAATTAATAGACTGGATGGAGGCGGATAAAGTTGCAGGACCACTT
CTGCGCTCGGCCCTTCCGGCTGGCTGGTTTATTGCTGATAAATCTGGAGCCGGTGAGCGTGGGTCTCGCG
GTATCATTGCAGCACTGGGGCCAGATGGTAAGCCCTCCCGTATCGTAGTTATCTACACGACGGGGAGTCA
GGCAACTATGGATGAACGAAATAGACAGATCGCTGAGATAGGTGCCTCACTGATTAAGCATTGGTAACTG
TCAGACCAAGTTTACTCATATATACTTTAGATTGATTTAAAACTTCATTTTTAATTTAAAAGGATCTAGG
TGAAGATCCTTTTTGATAATCTCATGACCAAAATCCCTTAACGTGAGTTTTCGTTCCACTGAGCGTCAGA
CCCCGTAGAAAAGATCAAAGGATCTTCTTGAGATCCTTTTTTTCTGCGCGTAATCTGCTGCTTGCAAACA
AAAAAACCACCGCTACCAGCGGTGGTTTGTTTGCCGGATCAAGAGCTACCAACTCTTTTTCCGAAGGTAA
CTGGCTTCAGCAGAGCGCAGATACCAAATACTGTTCTTCTAGTGTAGCCGTAGTTAGGCCACCACTTCAA
GAACTCTGTAGCACCGCCTACATACCTCGCTCTGCTAATCCTGTTACCAGTGGCTGCTGCCAGTGGCGAT
AAGTCGTGTCTTACCGGGTTGGACTCAAGACGATAGTTACCGGATAAGGCGCAGCGGTCGGGCTGAACGG
GGGGTTCGTGCACACAGCCCAGCTTGGAGCGAACGACCTACACCGAACTGAGATACCTACAGCGTGAGCT
ATGAGAAAGCGCCACGCTTCCCGAAGGGAGAAAGGCGGACAGGTATCCGGTAAGCGGCAGGGTCGGAACA
GGAGAGCGCACGAGGGAGCTTCCAGGGGGAAACGCCTGGTATCTTTATAGTCCTGTCGGGTTTCGCCACC
TCTGACTTGAGCGTCGATTTTTGTGATGCTCGTCAGGGGGGCGGAGCCTATGGAAAAACGCCAGCAACGC
GGCCTTTTTACGGTTCCTGGCCTTTTGCTGGCCTTTTGCTCACATGTTCTTTCCTGCGTTATCCCCTGAT
TCTGTGGATAACCGTATTACCGCCTTTGAGTGAGCTGATACCGCTCGCCGCAGCCGAACGACCGAGCGCA
GCGAGTCAGTGAGCGAGGAAGCGGAAGAGCGCCCAATACGCAAACCGCCTCTCCCCGCGCGTTGGCCGAT
TCATTAATGCAGGATCTCGATCCCGCGAAAT
